Addgene plasmid #105436: tol2-lyzC-miR-26b-dendra2
Purpose: overexpression of microRNA and Dendra2 in Zebrafish
Depositing lab: Qing Deng. Depositing organization: Purdue University. Publication: Phenotypical microRNA screen reveals a noncanonical role of CDK2 in regulating neutrophil migration. Hsu AY, Wang D, Liu S, Lu J, Syahirah R, Bennin DA, Huttenlocher A, Umulis DM, Wan J, Deng Q. Proc Natl Acad Sci U S A. 2019 Aug 26. pii: 1905221116. doi: 10.1073/pnas.1905221116. PubMed 31451657.
Backbone
  Vector backbone: Tol2
  Backbone size w/o insert (bp): 7700
  Vector type: Zebrafish
Growth in bacteria
  Bacterial resistance: Ampicillin, 100 μg/mL
  Growth temperature: 37°C
  Growth strain: NEB Stable
  Copy number: High Copy
Gene/Insert
  Gene/Insert name: miR-26b Dendra2
  Species: D. rerio (zebrafish)
  Insert size (bp): 1500
  Entrez Gene: mir26b (a.k.a. dre-mir-26b)
  Tag / fusion protein: N/A
  Cloning method: Ligation Independent Cloning
  Sequencing primers: 5′ Unknown
Terms and licenses: Academic/Nonprofit Terms; Industry Terms: Not Available to Industry
How to cite: tol2-lyzC-miR-26b-dendra2 was a gift from Qing Deng (Addgene plasmid # 105436 ; http://n2t.net/addgene:105436 ; RRID:Addgene_105436)
