[The description below was written by a language model from this plasmid's Addgene catalogue record and pLannotate feature annotations shown in this document.]
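Description:
tol2-lyzC-miR-26b-dendra2 is a Tol2 transposon-based transgenesis plasmid for zebrafish, designed to overexpress the zebrafish microRNA miR-26b together with the fluorescent protein Dendra2. It is maintained in E. coli as a high-copy plasmid through a ColE1/pUC-type origin and selected with ampicillin via the β-lactamase gene. Remnants of a pBluescript-type cloning backbone are also detected, including lac promoter/operator elements, a T3 promoter, a multiple cloning site fragment and partial f1/M13 phage origins. The annotated medaka tyrosinase fragment probably reflects Tol2 arm sequence, since Tol2 was originally found as an insertion in that medaka gene, but the Tol2 ends themselves are not annotated.

The payload comprises a mir-26 family precursor hairpin, the Dendra2 coding sequence, and an SV40 polyadenylation signal preceded by a short SV40 large T antigen fragment. On the circular map the hairpin sits a few hundred bases upstream of Dendra2. It is annotated on the opposite strand, and the table does not explain this orientation. Dendra2 is a green-to-red photoconvertible protein, so it marks cells expressing the transgene and also allows selected cells to be optically highlighted and tracked. The name indicates that expression is driven by the lyzC (lysozyme C) promoter, commonly used for neutrophil-restricted expression in zebrafish. This promoter is not annotated, though a large unannotated region upstream of the microRNA could accommodate it. A short zebrafish β-actin fragment is also detected there, and its role is not stated.

The associated publication describes a phenotypic microRNA screen of neutrophil migration, which fits use of this construct, typically with Tol2 transposase, to generate fish with labelled, microRNA-overexpressing cells.
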