Features (pLannotate 1.2.2; 17 found; start..end, strand, type, name):
    360..378     -  misc_feature   MCS (fragment): pBluescript multiple cloning site
    393..1082    +  CDS            Dendra2: Dendra2 is a photoconvertible green fluorescent protein published in 2006, derived from Dendronephthya sp.. It has high acid sensitivity.
   1090..1173    +  CDS            large T antigen (fragment): large T antigen from SV40 (simian virus 40)
   1196..1317    +  polyA_signal   SV40 poly(A) signal: SV40 polyadenylation signal
   1324..1409    -  rep_origin     M13 ori (fragment): M13 bacteriophage origin of replication; arrow indicates direction of (+) strand synthesis
   1695..1713    -  promoter       T3 promoter: promoter for bacteriophage T3 RNA polymerase
   1758..1774    -  protein_bind   lac operator: The lac repressor binds to the lac operator to inhibit transcription in E. coli. This inhibition can be relieved by adding lactose or isopropyl-β-D-thiogalactopyranoside (IPTG). lac repressor encoded by lacI
   1782..1812    -  promoter       lac promoter: promoter for the E. coli lac operon
   1827..1848    -  protein_bind   CAP binding site: CAP binding activates transcription in the presence of cAMP. E. coli catabolite activator protein
   1861..1953    -  CDS            lacI (fragment): lac repressor; lacI; The lac repressor binds to the lac operator to inhibit transcription in E. coli. This inhibition can be relieved by adding lactose or isopropyl-β-D-thiogalactopyranoside (IPTG).
   2136..2724    -  rep_origin     ori: high-copy-number ColE1/pMB1/pBR322/pUC origin of replication
   2895..3755    -  CDS            AmpR: β-lactamase; bla; confers resistance to ampicillin, carbenicillin, and related antibiotics
   3756..3860    -  promoter       AmpR promoter: bla
   3886..4216    -  rep_origin     f1 ori (fragment) (sequence partly withheld): f1 bacteriophage origin of replication; arrow indicates direction of (+) strand synthesis
   4214..4441    +  CDS            tyr (fragment) (sequence partly withheld): TYRO_ORYLA - Also known as tyro. Experimental evidence at transcript level: Swiss-Prot protein existence level 2. This is a copper-containing oxidase that functions in the formation of pigments such as melanins and other polyphenolic compounds. From Oryzias latipes (Japanese rice fish) (Japanese killifish).
   7023..7145    +  CDS            actba (fragment): ACTB1_DANRE - Also known as bact, bactin1, bactzf. Experimental evidence at protein level: Swiss-Prot protein existence level 1. Actin is a highly conserved protein that polymerizes to produce filaments that form cross-linked networks in the cytoplasm of cells. Actin exists in both monomeric (G-actin) and polymeric (F-actin) forms, both forms playing key functions, such as cell motility and contraction. In addition to their role in the cytoplasmic cytoskeleton, G- and F-actin also localize in the nucleus, and regulate gene transcription and motility and repair of damaged DNA. From Danio rerio
   7785..7859    -  ncRNA          mir-26: Accession: RF00244 - mir-26 microRNA precursor family
>Addgene plasmid #105436 | tol2-lyzC-miR-26b-dendra2 | addgene full sequence | sequence record 204476 | Addgene NGS Result
AGCCAACTGCTGTTACTCTCGCCCAGAAATCTGCGCCAACATGGACACACCCAGTGGAGCAAGCCATCTG
ATTTTCATGGTCAGATTGTAAAGAAGCAATTACTCTTGGACAGTTTAAGCAGAAAAGCCACCAAGTCAAG
TCACTGGTCATATGATGAACTCGAAGATCTAATAAAAGTTAATTTAAGCGTTCATTACAATAAATTCAAG
TGAATCTGTTTTAAGCTAGCCTTTAACGTTTTTAAATTCCTTCAAACAAATTAGTTCCTCTTTGCAGTTC
CTCATTTCTCGGTGAGCTGGTGCTTTAATCCCTTTACTTTTTCTTCCTCTAGGGAGTGATGGTTGGCATG
GGACGAATTAATTCCTGCAGCCCGGGGGTACCGGTCGCCACCATGAACACCCCGGGAATTAACCTGATCA
AGGAGGACATGCGCGTGAAGGTGCACATGGAGGGCAACGTGAACGGCCACGCCTTCGTGATCGAGGGCGA
GGGCAAGGGCAAGCCCTACGAGGGCACCCAGACCGCCAACCTGACCGTGAAGGAGGGCGCCCCCCTGCCC
TTCAGCTACGACATCCTGACCACCGCCGTGCACTACGGCAACCGGGTGTTCACCAAGTACCCCGAGGACA
TCCCCGACTACTTCAAGCAGAGCTTCCCCGAGGGCTACAGCTGGGAGCGCACCATGACCTTCGAGGACAA
GGGCATCTGCACCATCCGCAGCGACATCAGCCTGGAGGGCGACTGCTTCTTCCAGAACGTGCGCTTCAAG
GGCACCAACTTCCCCCCCAACGGCCCCGTGATGCAGAAGAAAACCCTGAAGTGGGAGCCCAGCACCGAGA
AGCTGCACGTGCGCGACGGCCTGCTGGTGGGCAACATCAACATGGCCCTGCTGCTGGAGGGCGGCGGCCA
CTACCTGTGCGACTTCAAGACCACCTACAAGGCCAAGAAGGTGGTGCAGCTGCCCGACGCCCACTTCGTG
GACCACCGCATCGAGATCCTGGGCAACGACAGCGACTACAACAAGGTGAAGCTGTACGAGCACGCCGTGG
CCCGCTACAGCCCCCTGCCCAGCCAGGTGTGGTAATCTAGATCATAATCAGCCATACCACATTTGTAGAG
GTTTTACTTGCTTTAAAAAACCTCCCACACCTCCCCCTGAACCTGAAACATAAAATGAATGCAATTGTTG
TTGTTAACTTGTTTATTGCAGCTTATAATGGTTACAAATAAAGCAATAGCATCACAAATTTCACAAATAA
AGCATTTTTTTCACTGCATTCTAGTTGTGGTTTGTCCAAACTCATCAATGTATCTTAAGGCGTAAATTGT
AAGCGTTAATATTTTGTTAAAATTCGCGTTAAATTTTTGTTAAATCAGCTCATTTTTTAACCAATAGGCC
GAAATCGGCGGATCCTGCGGCCGCAAGGGAAAATAGAATGAAGTGATCTCCAAAAAATAAGTACTTTTTG
ACTGTAAATAAAATTGTAAGGAGTAAAAAGTACTTTTTTTTCTAAAAAAATGTAATTAAGTAAAAGTAAA
AGTATTGATTTTTAATTGTACTCAAGTAAAGTAAAAATCCCCAAAAATAATACTTAAGTACAGTAATCAA
GTAAAATTACTCAAGTACTTTACACCTCTGGTTCTTGACCCCCTACCTTCAGCAAGCCCAGCAGATCCAC
TAGATCTTTTGTTCCCTTTAGTGAGGGTTAATTGCGCGCTTGGCGTAATCATGGTCATAGCTGTTTCCTG
TGTGAAATTGTTATCCGCTCACAATTCCACACAACATACGAGCCGGAAGCATAAAGTGTAAAGCCTGGGG
TGCCTAATGAGTGAGCTAACTCACATTAATTGCGTTGCGCTCACTGCCCGCTTTCCAGTCGGGAAACCTG
TCGTGCCAGCTGCATTAATGAATCGGCCAACGCGCGGGGAGAGGCGGTTTGCGTATTGGGCGCTCTTCCG
CTTCCTCGCTCACTGACTCGCTGCGCTCGGTCGTTCGGCTGCGGCGAGCGGTATCAGCTCACTCAAAGGC
GGTAATACGGTTATCCACAGAATCAGGGGATAACGCAGGAAAGAACATGTGAGCAAAAGGCCAGCAAAAG
GCCAGGAACCGTAAAAAGGCCGCGTTGCTGGCGTTTTTCCATAGGCTCCGCCCCCCTGACGAGCATCACA
AAAATCGACGCTCAAGTCAGAGGTGGCGAAACCCGACAGGACTATAAAGATACCAGGCGTTTCCCCCTGG
AAGCTCCCTCGTGCGCTCTCCTGTTCCGACCCTGCCGCTTACCGGATACCTGTCCGCCTTTCTCCCTTCG
GGAAGCGTGGCGCTTTCTCATAGCTCACGCTGTAGGTATCTCAGTTCGGTGTAGGTCGTTCGCTCCAAGC
TGGGCTGTGTGCACGAACCCCCCGTTCAGCCCGACCGCTGCGCCTTATCCGGTAACTATCGTCTTGAGTC
CAACCCGGTAAGACACGACTTATCGCCACTGGCAGCAGCCACTGGTAACAGGATTAGCAGAGCGAGGTAT
GTAGGCGGTGCTACAGAGTTCTTGAAGTGGTGGCCTAACTACGGCTACACTAGAAGAACAGTATTTGGTA
TCTGCGCTCTGCTGAAGCCAGTTACCTTCGGAAAAAGAGTTGGTAGCTCTTGATCCGGCAAACAAACCAC
CGCTGGTAGCGGTGGTTTTTTTGTTTGCAAGCAGCAGATTACGCGCAGAAAAAAAGGATCTCAAGAAGAT
CCTTTGATCTTTTCTACGGGGTCTGACGCTCAGTGGAACGAAAACTCACGTTAAGGGATTTTGGTCATGA
GATTATCAAAAAGGATCTTCACCTAGATCCTTTTAAATTAAAAATGAAGTTTTAAATCAATCTAAAGTAT
ATATGAGTAAACTTGGTCTGACAGTTACCAATGCTTAATCAGTGAGGCACCTATCTCAGCGATCTGTCTA
TTTCGTTCATCCATAGTTGCCTGACTCCCCGTCGTGTAGATAACTACGATACGGGAGGGCTTACCATCTG
GCCCCAGTGCTGCAATGATACCGCGAGACCCACGCTCACCGGCTCCAGATTTATCAGCAATAAACCAGCC
AGCCGGAAGGGCCGAGCGCAGAAGTGGTCCTGCAACTTTATCCGCCTCCATCCAGTCTATTAATTGTTGC
CGGGAAGCTAGAGTAAGTAGTTCGCCAGTTAATAGTTTGCGCAACGTTGTTGCCATTGCTACAGGCATCG
TGGTGTCACGCTCGTCGTTTGGTATGGCTTCATTCAGCTCCGGTTCCCAACGATCAAGGCGAGTTACATG
ATCCCCCATGTTGTGCAAAAAAGCGGTTAGCTCCTTCGGTCCTCCGATCGTTGTCAGAAGTAAGTTGGCC
GCAGTGTTATCACTCATGGTTATGGCAGCACTGCATAATTCTCTTACTGTCATGCCATCCGTAAGATGCT
TTTCTGTGACTGGTGAGTACTCAACCAAGTCATTCTGAGAATAGTGTATGCGGCGACCGAGTTGCTCTTG
CCCGGCGTCAATACGGGATAATACCGCGCCACATAGCAGAACTTTAAAAGTGCTCATCATTGGAAAACGT
TCTTCGGGGCGAAAACTCTCAAGGATCTTACCGCTGTTGAGATCCAGTTCGATGTAACCCACTCGTGCAC
CCAACTGATCTTCAGCATCTTTTACTTTCACCAGCGTTTCTGGGTGAGCAAAAACAGGAAGGCAAAATGC
CGCAAAAAAGGGAATAAGGGCGACACGGAAATGTTGAATACTCATACTCTTCCTTTTTCAATATTATTGA
AGCATTTATCAGGGTTATTGTCTCATGAGCGGATACATATTTGAATGTATTTAGAAAAATAAACAAATAG
GGGTTCCGCGCACATTTCCCCGAAAAGTGCCACCTAAATTGTAAGCGTTAATATTTTGTTAAAATTCGCG
TTAAATTTTTGTTAAATCAGCTCATTTTTTAACCAATAGGCCGAAATCGGCAAAATCCCTTATAAATCAA
AAGAATAGACCGAGATAGGGT
[37 nt withheld, positions 4012-4048]
AAAGAACGTGGACTCCAACGTCAAAGG
[49 nt withheld, positions 4076-4124]
T
[91 nt withheld, positions 4126-4216]
CACAATGACGGCTACTACATGGTGCCATTCCTTCCTCTTTATAGGAATGGAGACTACCTCCTGTCCAACA
ATGCTCTTGGATACGAGTACGCCTACCTGTTGGACCCAGGTCATTGCACAACACCAGAAATGCCCTCTGA
TCTGCAAAAGACGTGAATATCTGTTCAGACACCCATATCCACTCTGTTCCACACAGGTCAGAGGTTTGTC
CAGGAGTTCTTGACAGAGGTGTAAAAAGTACTCAAAAATTTTACTCAAGTGAAAGTACAAGTACTTAGGG
AAAATTTTACTCAATTAAAAGTAAAAGTATCTGGCTAGAATCTTACTTGAGTAAAAGTAAAAAAGTACTC
CATTAAAATTGTACTTGAGTATTAAGGAAGTAAAAGGCTAGCAAGATCTGCTCGAGATACATTTGATTAG
AAGAGTTTGACTTGGGTTGATTATAGCAAATAGTGGAACACAAACAGATTTTGAAATATTCTTGCAAATT
TATTTATTAAATCCATTCAAATATTGTCATTTTTTGTACTGTGTAATTTATATTGATTTGCTCATACAAT
ATTTACATTTCGCTTAAACAATACACTATTATTTATATTTAAAAATAGCTATATATAAATCAAATGTATA
GCTCTTTTTTACACAATTAATCAAAGCTAAAATATTTGTCACACAAATACAGTAAGCCACTTCACAATGA
TATCTTCAAAATCTGTGCTTGACTGAATCATTTCATTTATTGTTTTGTAATTCACATTATACCTTACGTT
CTCCAGGCACAGTTTGAATTGTTGATAAATGAAGATAATACATCTGATTTAATTAGTCTCCTTTGTTTAT
AATAACTTTAATCTAATTTGATAGTAATAATTCCAGCAATACATCCATTACAATAAAAATCGCTTTTTTA
TTTTGCACATTAGTTTGCCGGTATTTGTTTAAAGTTTCACCATACTTTTAAATCATGTGCTATTTGAAAA
GGGCTGTTATGACTGGAATTAAATGTTTTTTTTTATATCAGTGTTTTAGATTGAAGTACAATATTTATAG
GTAAAATTCACCAGCATATGCTTAAAGATAGCCATGCTCCAGGTCCTTGTGTCCTTCTAAGGTCTGTTTG
TGGTTTAAGCTGTTTGTTGACACACGCTTGTCATCTCCATTTTTCTGTGAAGTTATTGTCAGTTTATTGC
ACACTGGGTTGCATTAAGCTGCAGTTTTTTCACAACAGTTTTCCACATTGTAACAGTCAGTCTCCAAATT
ATTCCATCAGTCCTCAAATTTAGTCATTTGAGGCCATGAAAACACTTAAAACTACATGAAGGTAGTTTGG
CATTAGGTTTTAGACTTGTTCTTGTTTGGCATATTGCAACCTGTGTAAAAATGATTTGATTTTTATTTTT
TTTTTTTTTTTTTCAGAAAGAAACGGTCCAAAAAGAGTTATGTGAACATTTATCCATGTGTTTAATGTTT
TTTAAATTAAAAAAAAACATTTTTATTAAACCACTTGTGACTAAACCTTTTTTAGTTATTCTATTTTGTG
ACGAGTCTGAATGGCCAAAGTACTCTTGAATCCAAAATCTTTATAGTAAAATGTTTAATCTTACTTGCAG
TGTTGGGTATAATTTGTAACAAAGTTGAATTCCATATCTGCTGAGTGAAAAAGTAAAGTAAGAGATTGCT
GTAAATATTTAGGTTATTTATTTATTAATACAATATAGAAAGTAACAAAACACAATGTAAAAAATCAATA
AAGAAAGTAAATATTAAAAGTAATGATAAACTAATGATGTAAACAATATTAGCAACAAAGTTTGTACAAT
TCAGGGAGGGTAAAGAATTTCACCTAATAGTCAAACTCTGTATTAAATAATATAAAATCTTTGTTCTTAG
TCTGAAGAGGAGACTGTGAGAGAAAGCTTACTGGTTGTTAAATTAGAAAATTTGTAACTTGCAGATTAAA
ATGATTTAAATAATTTTATAAAGGCCATGTTTGAAACAAATGTAAAAACATAATAAATGTTAAGAATTTC
AGATATTGAGATTTTACAATTTAAAAAAAGCAATAAAGTAATAGCAGAGACCTACACTCTTAAAGTAAAT
TACCCAACTCTGCTTACTAGTAACTTTTGGAATAGTTACTAGTATCCATTGAACAAATACTAGAATCTAA
TTAAATTGTGTGAGTGTCCAATGAAAAGATTCTTGTATTTAAAACAGTACCAGTATCTATATATGTACAA
AATTTAGTGCTAGCAAAATGCAAATAAATACTACTGCATATAATGGATTGCATTGTAAATCGACTCGCCA
TAATACATTTATTTCCTATTTTTACTTTTAACAAAAAATAAGTTCACTGAGTATTTCATGTCATTAAATC
GCATTAAACCTCTTGCATGCTTTATGTACACTAGTGCAGTTCGCTAAATGACCACCGGTGTCACTAATAA
CACGATCGTTTCTGAATTCTGCATTAAACGCCATTTATACGTTGCTCTTATTAGTAAACAATTTCTCCAT
CATGAGCTCGACCAGTATTGCATATTTCATCCTCTTAAATCCAGAGTTGTTTCTTTTAATCACTTTCTCT
TCATGATAAAAGCAGTTTTTGGTTTTCAGAAGTTTACAACAAACCCAGTCAGTTATTGCCTCAGCAAACA
CTGGAGCAACTGCACACTTGTGAAAAGCTTCTTGCGAAACACAAACCTTTCTCTGGACTTATAAATAAAG
GCATTCAGCAGCTCCACCATACACCTCCACTGGTCTTGATAAAGCAGATATCAGCAGTGATACAGGTACC
GCCACCATGGATGAGGAAATCGCTGCCCTGGTCGTTGACAACGGCTCCGGTATGTGCAAAGCCGGTTTTG
CTGGAGATGATGCCCCTCGTGCTGTTTTCCCCTCCATTGTTGGACGACCCAGACATCAGGTACATTTAAT
AAACCATCCTAATAACATGTTAATCATATTGAACCACATTAAACTCTCATTTGTGCATTTTACATCTTTT
AAAACCGATTTATATTCGTTTTTAGATAATGAAGTTTATTAAAGTGTTAATTCACAGCTTTATTGCTTGT
TTTGAGAATCTGCTTGCATAAGTGATTTTTAAACTTGATCTGATTTTCGTTTGTTTCGAAGTTCTTCAGC
TTTGAAAGTCAGATCTTCAATTCACAGCCATGCCATAGTTTTAGGATACAGTATAAGTAGACGAATTGGG
ATGCATCGTAGATTTTATGCTGTGTTTGTTATGGTTTTTCAGTGGTAGAGATTTTCAGAGTATTATTAGG
GTTATAGTCAGTGTCAGGTTTATTTATCGTCAGCGTGATGGGCAAAAAACAGCTGGCAGTACGGGCTAAA
CTGCTCTCTGTGTCAGTGTATCAACACAGCACTGAATGACTTTGTCAAAAGTTTAACATATTTACATGAA
TCATTTAAACAGGGATAATCTTTGATATGTTCATCTTTTAATCATGCAGCTCTAAAACCATTTAAATTCA
GTTGTAAATCAGTTGAGGGTACACATTTAAAGTTTTGTTAATGTCCTGTAGTGCTGTTGCTCGTAGCCTC
CTCCTGAAACAAGTAACCAAGAATAGGCCGTACTAGTGGGAACTAACCTATCCTGGATTACTTGAACCAG
GCAAAGGCCAAATGCAGATTTCCTGTAAAAAACTGATGAGAATGGCAAAATCTTATGGAATATTTACATG
CAATATTTAAATCTCCAGTATTTTAGGGCAAGACACTGAGTAAAAAATAAACTAATATTCATCACTGCAC
TTTTCCACTTGAAACGCACT
